>Addgene plasmid #8354 | HA-FOXO3a TM-ER-delta DB | addgene partial sequence | sequence record 17810 | 8354 with ER-R 5'-GATCGTGTTGGGGAAGCCCTCTGC
GTAGGAATGTGCTGAAGTGGAGCTGGTGGTGGCCAGCTGGGTCTGGCTGGGCTCCTCTGGGGGCACTCCC
ATGCGACTGGCTGGGGCATGAAGGCGGTGGGCATCCAACATCTCCAGGAGCAGGTCATAGAGGGGTACCA
CGTTCTTGCATTTCATGTTGTAGAGATGCTCCATGCGTTTGTTACTCATATGCCGGATATGGGAAAGAAT
GAGAAGGAGCTGAGCTAGGCGGCGATGCTGCTGCTGCAGAGTCAGGCCAGCTTTGGCCATCAGGTGGATC
AAAGTGTCTGTGATCTTGTCCAGGACACGGTGGATGTGGTCCTTCTCTTCCAGAGACTTCAAGGTGCTGG
ACAGAAACGTGTACACTCCGGAATTAAGCAAAATGATGGATTTGAGGCACACAAACTCTTCACCCTGCAG
GTTCATCATGCGGAACCGACTTGACGTAGCAAGCAACATGTCAAAGATCTCCACCATGCCTTCCACACAT
TTACCTTGATTCCTGTCCAGGAGCAAGTTAGGAGCAAACAGGAGCTTCCCCGGGTGTTCCATGGAGCGCC
AGACGAGACCAATCATCAGAATCTCCAGCCAGGCACACTCGAGAAGGTGGACCTGATCATGGAGATTCAA
GTCCCCAAAGCCTGGCACTCTCTTTGCCCAGTTGATCATATGAACCAGCTCCCTATCTGCTAGGTTGGTC
AATAAGCCCATCATTGAGGCTTCACTGAAGGGTCTAGAAGGATCATATTCAGAATAGATCATGGGCGGTT
CAGCATCCAACAAGGCACTGACCATCTGGTCAGCTGTCAAGGACA
