>Addgene plasmid #8354 | HA-FOXO3a TM-ER-delta DB | addgene partial sequence | sequence record 17811 | 8354 with SV40pA-R
AAGTTAACAACAACAATTGCATTCATTTTATGTTTCAGGTTCAGGGGGAGGTGTGGGAGGTTTTTTAAAG
CAAGTAAAACCTCTACAGATGTGATATGGCTGATTATGATCATTACTTATCTAGAGCTCTCAGATCGTGT
TGGGGAAGCCCTCTGCTTCCGGGGGTATGTAGTAGGTTTGTAAGGAATGTGCTGAAGTGGAGCTGGTGGT
GGCCAGCTGGGTCTGGCTGGGCTCCTCTGGGGGCACTCCCATGCGACTGGCTGGGGCATGAAGGCGGTGG
GCATCCAACATCTCCAGGAGCAGGTCATAGAGGGGTACCACGTTCTTGCATTTCATGTTGTAGAGATGCT
CCATGCGTTTGTTACTCATATGCCGGATATGGGAAAGAATGAGAAGGAGCTGAGCTAGGCGGCGATGCTG
CTGCTGCAGAGTCAGGCCAGCTTTGGCCATCAGGTGGATCAAAGTGTCTGTGATCTTGTCCAGGACACGG
TGGATGTGGTCCTTCTCTTCCAGAGACTTCAAGGTGCTGGACAGAAACGTGTACACTCCGGAATTAAGCA
AAATGATGGATTTGAGGCACACAAACTCTTCACCCTGCAGGTTCATCATGCGGAACCGACTTGACGTAGC
AAGCAACATGTCAAAGATCTCCACCATGCCTTCCAC
