>Addgene plasmid #8354 | HA-FOXO3a TM-ER-delta DB | addgene partial sequence | sequence record 17812 | 8354 with SV40pro-F
TGATTATGCTAGCCTCCCGGGGAATTCGGCAGAGGCACCGGCTTCCCCGGCCCCGCTCTCTCCGCTCGAA
GTGGAGCTGGACCCGGAGTTCGAGCCCCAGAGCCGTCCGCGATCCTGTGCGTGGCCCCTGCAAAGGCCGG
AGCTCCAAGCGAGCCCTGCCAAGCCCTCGGGGGAGACGGCCGCTGACTCCATGATCCCCGAGGAGGAGGA
CGATGAAGACGACGAGGACGGCGGGGGACGGGCCGGCTCGGCCATGGCGATCGGCGGCGGCGGCGGGAGC
GGCACGCTGGGCTCCGGGCTGCTCCTTGAGGACTCGGCCCGGGTGCTGGCACCCGGAGGGCAAGACCCCG
GGTCTGGGCCAGCCACCGCGGCGGGCGGGCTGAGCGGGGGTACACAGGCGCTGCTGCAGCCTCAGCAACC
GCTGCCACCGCCGCAGCCGGGGGCGGCTGGGGGCTCCGGGCAGCCGAGGAAATGTTCGTCGCGGCGGAAC
GCCTGGGGGAAACCTGTCCTACGCGGACCTGATCACCCGCGCCATCGAGAGCTCCCCCGGACAAACGGCT
CACTCTGT
