>Addgene plasmid #8354 | HA-FOXO3a TM-ER-delta DB | addgene partial sequence | sequence record 17813 | SV40pro-F 5'-TATTTATGCAGAGGCCGAGG-3'
GGAGGAGATCTAAGCTTGCCGCCACCATGTATGACCATCAAGATTATGCTAGCCTCCCGGGGAATTCGGC
AGAGGCCCCTGCTTGCCCGGCCCCGCTCTCTCCGCTCGAAGTGGAGCTGGACCCGGAGTTCGAGCCCCAG
AGCCGTCCGCGATCCTGTGCGTGGCCCCTGCAAAGGCCGGAGCTCCAAGCGAGCCCTGCCAAGCCCTCGG
GGGAGACGGCCGCTGACTCCATGATCCCCGAGGAGGAGGACGATGAAGACGACGAGGACGGCGGGGGACG
GGCCGGCTCGGCCATGGCGATCGGCGGCGGCGGCGGGAGCGGCACGCTGGGCTCCGGGCTGCTCCTTGAG
GACTCGGCCCGGGTGCTGGCACCCGGAGGGCAAGACCCCGGGTCTGGGCCAGCCACCGCGGTGGGCGGGC
TGAGCGGGGGTACACTGGCGCTGCTGCATCCTCTACAACCGCTGCCTCCGCCGCAGCCGGGGGTGGCTGG
GGGTTCCGGGCATCCGAGGACATGTTCGTCACGTTGCAACTCTTGGGGAAACCT
