[The description below was written by a language model from this plasmid's Addgene catalogue record.]
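Description:
HA-FOXO3a TM-ER-delta DB is a mammalian expression plasmid built on the pECE backbone (about 2.9 kb without insert) and carrying a roughly 2.8 kb human FOXO3a (FKHRL1) insert cloned between HindIII and XbaI sites, both of which are retained. It is propagated in E. coli as a high-copy plasmid under ampicillin selection. The record does not explicitly name the promoter, although the listed 5′ sequencing primer anneals in an SV40 promoter, which suggests SV40-driven expression. No mammalian selection marker is recorded.

The encoded protein is an N-terminally HA-tagged forkhead transcription factor with several engineered changes. The "TM" triple mutation (T32A, S253A, S315A) replaces three phosphorylation sites with alanine; these are the residues generally known as Akt targets, whose phosphorylation keeps FOXO3a out of the nucleus, so the mutant escapes this inhibitory control. The protein is fused to the ligand-binding domain of the estrogen receptor carrying G525R, a variant commonly used to make fusion protein activity dependent on 4-hydroxytamoxifen rather than endogenous estrogen, allowing inducible activation. Finally, the "delta DB" deletion (nucleotides 446 to 689) removes the DNA-binding domain.

Together these features make the construct a likely DNA-binding-deficient counterpart of an inducible, constitutively activatable FOXO3a, suited as a negative control for testing whether effects of induced FOXO3a require direct binding to target genes. It comes from work on FOXO3a stimulation of a DNA repair pathway through Gadd45, and the HA tag permits detection or immunoprecipitation of the fusion protein.
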