Addgene plasmid #8354: HA-FOXO3a TM-ER-delta DB
Depositing lab: Michael Greenberg. Publication: DNA repair pathway stimulated by the forkhead transcription factor FOXO3a through the Gadd45 protein. Tran H, Brunet A, Grenier JM, Datta SR, Fornace AJ Jr, DiStefano PS, Chiang LW, Greenberg ME. Science 2002 Apr 19;296(5567):530-4. 10.1126/science.1068712 PubMed 11964479.
Backbone
  Vector backbone: pECE
  Backbone size w/o insert (bp): 2900
  Vector type: Mammalian Expression
Growth in bacteria
  Bacterial resistance: Ampicillin, 100 μg/mL
  Growth temperature: 37°C
  Growth strain: DH5alpha
  Copy number: High Copy
Gene/Insert
  Gene/Insert name: FOXO3a (alt names: FKHRL1; forkhead family)
  Species: H. sapiens (human)
  Insert size (bp): 2800
  Mutation: T32A, S253A, S315A, ER (G525R), delta DB (deletion of nucleotides 446 to 689)
  Entrez Gene: FOXO3 (a.k.a. AF6q21, FKHRL1, FKHRL1P2, FOXO2, FOXO3A)
  Tag / fusion protein: HA (N terminal on insert)
  Cloning method: Restriction Enzyme; 5′ cloning site HindIII (not destroyed); 3′ cloning site XbaI (not destroyed)
  Sequencing primers: 5′ SV40pro-F
Terms and licenses: Academic/Nonprofit Terms; Industry Terms: Not Available to Industry
Depositor comments: Mutations in phosphorylation sites. Has ER--ligand binding domain of estrogen receptor. Has deletion of DNA binding domain.
How to cite: HA-FOXO3a TM-ER-delta DB was a gift from Michael Greenberg (Addgene plasmid # 8354 ; http://n2t.net/addgene:8354 ; RRID:Addgene_8354)
